Addgene plasmid #196092: CAGGS-safb∆dd1-NLS-3XFLAG-V5
Purpose: Expresses mouse SAFB lacking the first computationally called disordered domain in mammalian cells. Contains a c-terminal 3xFlag tag and a c-terminal V5 tag
Depositing lab: Mauro Calabrese. Depositing organization: University of North Carolina at Chapel Hill. Publication: SAFB associates with nascent RNAs and can promote gene expression in mouse embryonic stem cells. Cherney R, Eberhard Q, Giri G, Mills C, Porrello A, Zhang Z, White D, Trotman JB, Herring L, Dominguez D, Calabrese M. RNA. 2023 Jul 19:rna.079569.122. doi: 10.1261/rna.079569.122. PubMed 37468167.
Backbone
  Vector backbone: Addgene Plasmid #196383
  Backbone manufacturer: Genewiz
  Total vector size (bp): 11069
  Modifications to backbone: Insertion of SAFB∆DD1 cDNA in AvrII and NotI sites.
  Vector type: Mammalian Expression, Bacterial Expression
  Selectable markers: Hygromycin
Growth in bacteria
  Bacterial resistance: Ampicillin, 100 μg/mL
  Growth temperature: 37°C
  Growth strain: DH5alpha
  Copy number: Unknown
Gene/Insert
  Gene/Insert name: SAFB
  Species: M. musculus (mouse)
  Insert size (bp): 2277
  Mutation: Removed amino acids 96-285 (predicted disordered domain 1) of mouse SAFB protein
  Entrez Gene: Safb (a.k.a. 3110021E02Rik, 5330423C17Rik, E130307D12, HAP, HET, SAF-B1, SAFB1)
  Promoter: CAGGS
  Tag / fusion protein: C-terminal 3xFLAG (C terminal on backbone); C-terminal V5 (C terminal on backbone)
  Cloning method: Restriction Enzyme; 5′ cloning site AvrII (not destroyed); 3′ cloning site NotI (not destroyed)
  Sequencing primers: 5′ GGCTCTAGAGCCTCTGCTAAC
Resource information
  A portion of this plasmid was derived from a plasmid made by: Azenta (Genewiz)
Terms and licenses: Academic/Nonprofit Terms; Industry Terms: Not Available to Industry
How to cite: CAGGS-safb∆dd1-NLS-3XFLAG-V5 was a gift from Mauro Calabrese (Addgene plasmid # 196092 ; http://n2t.net/addgene:196092 ; RRID:Addgene_196092)
