[The description below was written by a language model from this plasmid's Addgene catalogue record and pLannotate feature annotations shown in this document.]
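Description:
CAGGS-safb∆dd1-NLS-3XFLAG-V5 is an 11,069 bp mammalian expression plasmid that produces a deletion mutant of mouse SAFB (scaffold attachment factor B). It was built by inserting the SAFB∆DD1 cDNA between the AvrII and NotI sites of a synthesized parental CAGGS vector, and both sites were retained. In E. coli it is maintained through a high-copy ColE1/pUC-type origin and selected with ampicillin via the β-lactamase gene. An f1 origin and remnants of a lacZα/lac promoter cloning region are also annotated. Two short fragments matching the bacteriophage lambda portal gene flank the mammalian cassettes. The record does not explain their role.

The 2,277 bp insert is driven by the CAGGS promoter, which consists of the CMV immediate-early enhancer, the chicken β-actin promoter and a chimeric β-actin/β-globin intron, and gives strong, broadly active expression. The encoded protein lacks amino acids 96–285, the first computationally predicted disordered domain of SAFB. Backbone-encoded C-terminal 3xFLAG and V5 epitope tags allow detection or immunoprecipitation, and transcription ends at a bovine growth hormone polyadenylation signal. The plasmid name also indicates a nuclear localization signal, but no such feature appears in the feature table.

A second cassette places the hygromycin B phosphotransferase gene under an EF-1α core promoter joined to an HTLV-1 LTR segment, followed by an SV40 poly(A) signal. This allows hygromycin selection of transfected mammalian cells. The construct suits structure–function studies of how this disordered region contributes to SAFB activity. The associated work examined SAFB association with nascent RNAs and its effects on gene expression in mouse embryonic stem cells.
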