Features (pLannotate 1.2.2; 24 found; start..end, strand, type, name):
      1..105     -  promoter       AmpR promoter: bla
    158..586     -  rep_origin     f1 ori (sequence partly withheld): f1 bacteriophage origin of replication; arrow indicates direction of (+) strand synthesis
    591..746     -  CDS            lacZα (fragment): LacZα fragment of β-galactosidase; lacZ fragment
    748..867     +  CDS            B (fragment): PORTL_LAMBD - Experimental evidence at protein level: Swiss-Prot protein existence level 1. Forms the portal vertex of the capsid (PubMed:6228056, PubMed:6232391). This portal plays critical roles in head assembly, genome packaging, neck/tail attachment, and genome ejection (Probable). The portal protein multimerizes as a single ring-shaped homododecamer arranged around a central channel (PubMed:6232391). Binds to the terminase subunits to form the packaging machine (PubMed:7799432). From Escherichia phage lambda (Bacteriophage lambda).
   1444..1747    +  enhancer       CMV enhancer: human cytomegalovirus immediate early enhancer
   1749..2026    +  promoter       chicken β-actin promoter: No description available
   2027..3043    +  intron         chimeric intron: chimera between introns from chicken β-actin and rabbit β-globin
   3122..5362    +  CDS            Safb (fragment): SAFB1_MOUSE - Also known as Safb1. Experimental evidence at protein level: Swiss-Prot protein existence level 1. Binds to scaffold/matrix attachment region (S/MAR) DNA and forms a molecular assembly point to allow the formation of a 'transcriptosomal' complex (consisting of SR proteins and RNA polymerase II) coupling transcription and RNA processing (By similarity). Functions as an estrogen receptor corepressor and can also bind to the HSP27 promoter and decrease its transcription (By similarity). Thereby acts as a negative regulator of cell proliferation (By similarity). When associated with
   5414..5476    +  CDS            3xFLAG: three tandem FLAG® epitope tags, followed by an enterokinase cleavage site
   5495..5535    +  CDS            V5 tag (fragment): epitope tag from simian virus 5
   5566..5790    +  polyA_signal   bGH poly(A) signal: bovine growth hormone polyadenylation signal
   5918..6008    +  promoter       cat promoter: promoter of the E. coli cat gene encoding chloramphenicol acetyltransferase
   6056..6267    +  promoter       EF-1α core promoter: core promoter for human elongation factor EF-1α
   6280..6548    +  LTR            5' LTR (truncated): truncated 5' long terminal repeat (LTR) from human T-cell leukemia virus (HTLV) type 1
   6585..7610    +  CDS            HygR: hygromycin B phosphotransferase confers resistance to hygromycin
   7639..7760    +  polyA_signal   SV40 poly(A) signal: SV40 polyadenylation signal
   7778..7870    +  ncRNA          G-CSF SLDE: Accession: RF00183 - G-CSF factor stem-loop destabilising element (SLDE)
   8567..9034    +  CDS            B (fragment): PORTL_LAMBD - Experimental evidence at protein level: Swiss-Prot protein existence level 1. Forms the portal vertex of the capsid (PubMed:6228056, PubMed:6232391). This portal plays critical roles in head assembly, genome packaging, neck/tail attachment, and genome ejection (Probable). The portal protein multimerizes as a single ring-shaped homododecamer arranged around a central channel (PubMed:6232391). Binds to the terminase subunits to form the packaging machine (PubMed:7799432). From Escherichia phage lambda (Bacteriophage lambda).
   9070..9092    -  protein_bind   lac operator (fragment): The lac repressor binds to the lac operator to inhibit transcription in E. coli. This inhibition can be relieved by adding lactose or isopropyl-β-D-thiogalactopyranoside (IPTG). lac repressor encoded by lacI
   9096..9126    -  promoter       lac promoter: promoter for the E. coli lac operon
   9141..9162    -  protein_bind   CAP binding site: CAP binding activates transcription in the presence of cAMP. E. coli catabolite activator protein
   9175..9267    -  CDS            lacI (fragment): lac repressor; lacI; The lac repressor binds to the lac operator to inhibit transcription in E. coli. This inhibition can be relieved by adding lactose or isopropyl-β-D-thiogalactopyranoside (IPTG).
   9450..10038   -  rep_origin     ori: high-copy-number ColE1/pMB1/pBR322/pUC origin of replication
  10209..11069   -  CDS            AmpR: β-lactamase; bla; confers resistance to ampicillin, carbenicillin, and related antibiotics
>Addgene plasmid #196092 | CAGGS-safb∆dd1-NLS-3XFLAG-V5 | addgene full sequence | sequence record 384633 | Addgene Partial NGS Result
ACTCTTCCTTTTTCAATATTATTGAAGCATTTATCAGGGTTATTGTCTCATGAGCGGATACATATTTGAA
TGTATTTAGAAAAATAAACAAATAGGGGTTCCGCGCACATTTCCCCGAAAAGTGCCACCTAAATTGTAAG
CGTTAATATTTTGTTAAAATTCGCGTTAAATTTTTGTTAAATCAGCTCATTTTTTAACCAATAGGCCGAA
ATCGGCAAAATCCCTTATAAATCAAAAGAATAGACCGAGATAGGGT
[37 nt withheld, positions 257-293]
AAAGAACGTGGACTCCAACGTCAAAGG
[49 nt withheld, positions 321-369]
T
[91 nt withheld, positions 371-461]
G
[124 nt withheld, positions 463-586]
CCCATTCGCCATTCAGGCTGCGCAACTGTTGGGAAGGGCGATCGGTGCGGGCCTCTTCGCTATTACGCCA
GCTGGCGAAAGGGGGATGTGCTGCAAGGCGATTAAGTTGGGTAACGCCAGGGTTTTCCCAGTCACGACGT
TGTAAAACGACGGCCAGTGAGCGCGCCTCGTTCATTCACGTTTTTGAACCCGTGGAGGACGGGCAGACTC
GCGGTGCAAATGTGTTTTACAGCGTGATGGAGCAGATGAAGATGCTCGACACGCTGCAGAACACGCAGCT
AGATTAACCCTAGAAAGATAATCATATTGTGACGTACGTTAAAGATAATCATGTGTAAAATTGACGCATG
TGTTTTATCGGTCTGTATATCGAGGTTTATTTATTAATTTGAATAGATATTAAGTTTTATTATATTTACA
CTTACATACTAATAATAAATTCAACAAACAATTTATTTATGTTTATTTATTTATTAAAAAAAACAAAAAC
TCAAAATTTCTTCTATAAAGTAACAAAACTTTTATGAGGGACAGCCCCCCCCCAAAGCCCCCAGGGATGT
AATTACGTCCCTCCCCCGCTAGGGGGCAGCAGCGAGCCGCCCGGGGCTCCGCTCCGGTCCGGCGCTCCCC
CCGCATCCCCGAGCCGGCAGCGTGCGGGGACAGCCCGGGCACGGGGAAGGTGGCACGGGATCGCTTTCCT
CTGAACGCTTCTCGCTGCTCTTTGAGCCTGCAGACACCTGGGGGGATACGGGGAAAAGGCCTCCACGGCC
AGACTAGTGGATCCATTGATTATTGACTAGTTATTAATAGTAATCAATTACGGGGTCATTAGTTCATAGC
CCATATATGGAGTTCCGCGTTACATAACTTACGGTAAATGGCCCGCCTGGCTGACCGCCCAACGACCCCC
GCCCATTGACGTCAATAATGACGTATGTTCCCATAGTAACGCCAATAGGGACTTTCCATTGACGTCAATG
GGTGGAGTATTTACGGTAAACTGCCCACTTGGCAGTACATCAAGTGTATCATATGCCAAGTACGCCCCCT
ATTGACGTCAATGACGGTAAATGGCCCGCCTGGCATTATGCCCAGTACATGACCTTATGGGACTTTCCTA
CTTGGCAGTACATCTACGTATTAGTCATCGCTATTACCATGGTCGAGGTGAGCCCCACGTTCTGCTTCAC
TCTCCCCATCTCCCCCCCCTCCCCACCCCCAATTTTGTATTTATTTATTTTTTAATTATTTTGTGCAGCG
ATGGGGGCGGGGGGGGGGGGGGGGCGCGCGCCRGGSGGGGSGGGGSGGGGSGRGGGGSGGGGSGGGGSGR
GGCGGAGAGGKGCGGCGGCAGCCAATCAGAGCGGCGCGCTCCGAAAGTTTCCTTTTATGGCGAGGCGGCG
GCGGCGGCGGCCCTATAAAAAGCGAAGCGCGCGGCGGGCGGGAGTCGCTGCGCGCTGCCTTCGCCCCGTG
CCCCGCTCCGCCGCCGCCTCGCGCCGCCCGCCCCGGCTCTGACTGACCGCGTTACTCCCACAGGTGAGCG
GGCGGGACGGCCCTTCTCCTCCGGGCTGTAATTAGCGCTTGGTTTAATGACGGCTTGTTTCTTTTCTGTG
GCTGCGTGAAAGCCTTGAGGGGCTCCGGGAGGGCCCTTTGTGCGGGGGGAGCGGCTCGGGGGGTGCGTGC
GTGTGTGTGTGCGTGGGGAGCGCCGCGTGCGGCTCCGCGCTGCCCGGCGGCTGTGAGCGCTGCGGGCGCG
GCGCGGGGCTTTGTGCGCTCCGCAGTGTGCGCGAGGGGAGCGCGGCCGGGGGCGGTGCCCCGCGGTGCGG
GGGGGGCTGCGAGGGGAACAAAGGCTGCGTGCGGGGTGTGTGCGTGGGGGGGTGAGCAGGGGGTGTGGGC
GCGTCGGTCGGGCTGCAACCCCCCCTGCACCCCCCTCCCCGAGTTGCTGAGCACGGCCCGGCTTCGGGTG
CGGGGCTCCGTACGGGGCGTGGCGCGGGGCTCGCCGTGCCGGGCGGGGGGTGGCGGCAGGTGGGGGTGCC
GGGCGGGGCGGGGCCGCCTCGGGCCGGGGRGGGCTCGGGGGRGGGGCGCGGCGGCCCCCGGAGCGCCGGC
GGCTGTCGAGGCGCGGCGAGCCGCAGCCATTGCCTTTTATGGTAATCGTGCGAGAGGGCGCAGGGACTTC
CTTTGTCCCAAATCTGTGCGGAGCCGAAATCTGGGAGGCGCCGCCGCACCCCCTCTAGCGGGCGCGGGGC
GAAGCGGTGCGGCGCCGGCAGGAAGGAAATGGGCGGGGAGGGCCTTCGTGCGTCGCCGCGCCGCCGTCCC
CTTCTCCCTCTCCAGCCTCGGGGCTGTCCGCGGGGGGACGGCTGCCTTCGGGGGGGACGGGGCAGGGCGG
GGTTCGGCTTCTGGCGTGTGACCGGCGGCTCTAGAGCCTCTGCTAACCATGTTCATGCCTTCTTCTTTTT
CCTACAGCTCCTGGGCAACGTGCTGGTTATTGTGCTGTCTCATCATTTTGGCAAACCTAGGATCGGTACT
GTTGGTAAAGCCACCATGGCGGAGACTCTGTCGGGTTTAGGAGACGCGAGTGCGGCGGGCGCGGCGGCCG
TGAGCTCCGCGGCGTCAGAGACCGGGACGCGGCGGCTCAGCGACCTGCGGGTGATCGACCTGCGGGCGGA
GCTGAAGAAGCGGAACCTCGACTCGAGCGGCAACAAGAGCGTGCTGATGGAGCGGCTGAAGAAGGCCATT
GAAGATGAAGGTGGGAATCCTGATGAAATTGAAGTCACCTCAGAATGCAACAAGAAGATGCCTAAGAGGC
CCAGCAAAGGGAGGAAACCAGGAGATTTAGCTTTGGCCAGCAGCAGCAAGTCTGAGTCTCCAAGCACTCG
GTGTCAGTGGAGCGAGGCAGATGCCCCGTTAGCAGTAGTGAAAAGGGAGCCGGCAGATGCGCCTGGCGGA
GGCACTGGGATGGACCGCGAGCCTGTAGGGCTAGAGGAGCCAGTTGAACAGAGTAGCACGGCTGCCCAGC
TCCCGGAGGCCACCAGCCAGGAGCTGGTGCGAGCGCCCACGGCAGCCCTGAGCCCTGAGCCCCAAGATAG
CAAAGAAGACGTGAAGAAGTTTGCTTTTGACGCTTGTAATGACGTCCCTGCGCCTCCTAAAGAGTCCTCA
GCCAGTGAGGGCGCTGATCAGAAAATGAGTTCTGTGGAGGAGGACTCGGATACAAAAAGGCTTTCCCGAG
AAGAGAAGGGTCGCAGCAGCTGTGGTAGGAATTTCTGGGTTAGTGGCCTTTCGTCTACAACCAGAGCCAC
GGATCTGAAGAACCTGTTTAGCAGATATGGGAAGGTGGTGGGTGCTAAGGTTGTGACGAACGCCCGGAGT
CCTGGAGCTCGCTGTTATGGCTTTGTCACTATGTCCACAGCTGAAGAGGCAACAAAATGCATTAGCCATT
TGCACAAGACTGAGCTGCATGGCAAGATGATCTCAGTGGAAAAGGCCAAAAGTGAGCCCACTGGCAAAAG
AGTGCCTGACAGGCGAGATGGGGACAGCAAGAAGGAGAAGGCCAGCACCAGTGACAGATCTGCAAACCTT
AAGAGGGAGGAGAAAGGTGAGAGAAAAGACGATGCCAAGAAGACAGATGATGGGAGCACAGAGAAGAGCA
AAGACGCAGATGACCAGAAACCTGGGCCTTCAGAGCGCTCGCGAACGACCAAGTCAGGAAGCCGTGGCAC
TGAGCGCACTGTGGTGATGGACAAGTCCAAAGGTGTGCCTGTCATCAGTGTGAAAACATCTGGGTCTAAA
GAGAGAGCCTCCAAAAGTCAGGACCGGAAGTCAGCCAGCCGGGAGAAGCGGTCTGTTGTGTCCTTTGACA
AAGTTAAAGAGTCTCGAAAGTCCAGAGACTCAGAGTCTCGGAGGGAACGGGAGCGCAGTGAGCGGGAGCA
GAGGCTGCAGGCCCAGTGGGAGCGGGAGGAGCGAGAGCGGCTGGAGATTGCTCGTGAGCGCTTGGCATTC
CACCGCCATCGGCTAGAGCGTGAACGCATGGAGCGGGAGCGGCTGGAGCGGGAGCGGATGCATGTAGAAC
AGGAGCGGAGGCGTGAGCAAGAGCGCATTCACCGAGAGCGAGAGGAGCTTCGGCGTCAGCAGGAGCTGCG
CTATGAACAGGAGCGCCGGCCTGCTGTGCGCAGGCCCTATGAAGTGGATGGCCGGCGAGATGATGCCTAT
TGGCCAGAAGCTAAACGGGCTGCTCTGGATGACCGTTACCACTCAGACTTCAGCCGCCAGGACCGCTTTC
ACGACTTCGACCACAGAGACAGAGGCCGTTATCCCAACCATTCTGTGGATAGGAGAGAAGGTTCACGGTC
GATGATGGGAGACAGAGAAGGACAGCATTACCCTGAACGCCATGGAGGACCTGAACGCCATGGCCGGGAC
TCTCGAGATGGCTGGGGCTATGGTTCGAACAAGAGATTGAGTGAAGGCCGGGGGCTGCCCCCTCCTCCCA
GGCGTGACTGGGGGGAGCATGGCCGGCGACTTGAAGATGACCGGGCATGGCAGGGCACGGCTGATGGAGG
CATGATGGAGCGTGATCATAAGAGGTGGCAAGGTGGTGAGAGGAGCATGTCTGGCCACTCGGGGCCTGGT
CACATGATGAACCGTGGTGGCATGTCAGGGCGAGGCAGTTTTGCCCCAGGAGGAGCTTCTCGTGGCCATG
TGATCCCACGTGGAGGGATGCAGGCAGGCTTTGGAGGACAGAGCCGGGGAAGCAGACCCAGTGATGCCCG
CTTCACCCGCCGCTATGGCCCTGGTACCGCGGCCGCTCCCAAGAAGAAGAGGAAAGTCTCGAGCGATTAC
AAAGACCATGACGGTGATTATAAAGATCATGACATCGACTACAAGGATGACGATGACAAGGGCTCGGGCT
CGACCTCGGGTAAGCCTATCCCTAACCCTCTCCTCGGTCTCGATTCTACATGAAATCTAGAGTCGACAAT
GCGTTTCGACTGTGCCTTCTAGTTGCCAGCCATCTGTTGTTTGCCCCTCCCCCGTGCCTTCCTTGACCCT
GGAAGGTGCCACTCCCACTGTCCTTTCCTAATAAAATGAGGAAATTGCATCGCATTGTCTGAGTAGGTGT
CATTCTATTCTGGGGGGTGGGGTGGGGCAGGACAGCAAGGGGGAGGATTGGGAAGACAATAGCAGGCATG
CTGGGGATGCGGTGGGCTCTATGGAAACACGCGGCGACGCGTTCGACCGAATAAAACCTGTGACGGAAGA
TCACTTCGCAGAATAAATAAATCCTGGTGTCCCTGTTGATACCGGGAAGCCCTGGGCCAACTTTTGGCGA
AAATGAGACGTTGATCGGCACGTAAGAGGTTCCAACTTTCACCATAATGAAATAAGATCACTACCGGGCG
TATTTTTTGAGTTGTCGAGATTTTCAGGAGCTAAAGATCTGGAAGCTAAGGATCTGCGATCGCTCCGGTG
CCCGTCAGTGGGCAGAGCGCACATCGCCCACAGTCCCCGAGAAGTTGGGGGGAGGGGTCGGCAATTGAAC
GGGTGCCTAGAGAAGGTGGCGCGGGGTAAACTGGGAAAGTGATGTCGTGTACTGGCTCCGCCTTTTTCCC
GAGGGTGGGGGAGAACCGTATATAAGTGCAGTAGTCGCCGTGAACGTTCTTTTTCGCAACGGGTTTGCCG
CCAGAACACAGCTGAAGCTTCGAGGGGCTCGCATCTCTCCTTCACGCGCCCGCCGCCCTACCTGAGGCCG
CCATCCACGCCGGTTGAGTCGCGTTCTGCCGCCTCCCGCCTGTGGTGCCTCCTGAACTGCGTCCGCCGTC
TAGGTAAGTTTAAAGCTCAGGTCGAGACCGGGCCTTTGTCCGGCGCTCCCTTGGAGCCTACCTAGACTCA
GCCGGCTCTCCACGCTTTGCCTGACCCTGCTTGCTCAACTCTACGTCTTTGTTTCGTTTTCTGTTCTGCG
CCGTTACAGATCCAAGCTGTGACCGGCGCCTACAAGCTGCTAGCCACCATGAAAAAGCCTGAACTCACCG
CGACGTCTGTCGAGAAGTTTCTGATCGAAAAGTTCGACAGCGTCTCCGACCTGATGCAGCTCTCGGAGGG
CGAAGAATCTCGTGCTTTCAGCTTCGATGTAGGAGGGCGTGGATATGTCCTGCGGGTAAATAGCTGCGCC
GATGGTTTCTACAAAGATCGTTATGTTTATCGGCACTTTGCATCGGCCGCGCTCCCGATTCCGGAAGTGC
TTGACATTGGGGAGTTCAGCGAGAGCCTGACCTATTGCATCTCCCGCCGTGCACAGGGTGTCACGTTGCA
AGACCTGCCTGAAACCGAACTGCCCGCTGTTCTGCAGCCGGTCGCGGAGGCCATGGATGCGATCGCTGCG
GCCGATCTTAGCCAGACGAGCGGGTTCGGCCCATTCGGACCGCAAGGAATCGGTCAATACACTACATGGC
GTGATTTCATATGCGCGATTGCTGATCCCCATGTGTATCACTGGCAAACTGTGATGGACGACACCGTCAG
TGCGTCCGTCGCGCAGGCTCTCGATGAGCTGATGCTTTGGGCCGAGGACTGCCCCGAAGTCCGGCACCTC
GTGCACGCGGATTTCGGCTCCAACAATGTCCTGACGGACAATGGCCGCATAACAGCGGTCATTGACTGGA
GCGAGGCGATGTTCGGGGATTCCCAATACGAGGTCGCCAACATCTTCTTCTGGAGGCCGTGGTTGGCTTG
TATGGAGCAGCAGACGCGCTACTTCGAGCGGAGGCATCCGGAGCTTGCAGGATCGCCGCGGCTCCGGGCG
TATATGCTCCGCATTGGTCTTGACCAACTCTATCAGAGCTTGGTTGACGGCAATTTCGATGATGCAGCTT
GGGCGCAGGGTCGATGCGACGCAATCGTCCGATCCGGAGCCGGGACTGTCGGGCGTACACAAATCGCCCG
CAGAAGCGCGGCCGTCTGGACCGATGGCTGTGTAGAAGTACTCGCCGATAGTGGAAACCGACGCCCCAGC
ACTCGTCCGAGGGCAAAGGAATAGTTTTACGTATTGAGTATTTAACTAACTAAACTTGTTTATTGCAGCT
TATAATGGTTACAAATAAAGCAATAGCATCACAAATTTCACAAATAAAGCATTTTTTTCACTGCATTCTA
GTTGTGGTTTGTCCAAACTCATCAATGTATCTTATCATGTCTGGAATTGACTCAAATGATGTCAATTAGT
CTATCAGAAGCTCATCTGGTCTCCCTTCCGGGGGACAAGACATCCCTGTTTAATATTTAAACAGCAGTGT
TCCCAAACTGGGTTCTTATATCCCTTGCTCTGGTCAACCAGGTTGCAGGGTTTCCTGTCCTCACAGGAAC
GAAGTCCCTAAAGAAACAGTGGCAGCCAGGTTTAGCCCCGGAATTGACTGGATTCCTTTTTTAGGGCCCA
TTGGTATGGCTTTTTCCCCGTATCCCCCCAGGTGTCTGCAGGCTCAAAGAGCAGCGAGAAGCGTTCAGAG
GAAAGCGATCCCGTGCCACCTTCCCCGTGCCCGGGCTGTCCCCGCACGCTGCCGGCTCGGGGATGCGGGG
GGAGCGCCGGACCGGAGCGGAGCCCCGGGCGGCTCGCTGCTGCCCCCTAGCGGGGGAGGGACGTAATTAC
ATCCCTGGGGGCTTTGGGGGGGGGCTGTCCCTGATATCTATAACAAGAAAATATATATATAATAAGTTAT
CACGTAAGTAGAACATGAAATAACAATATAATTATCGTATGAGTTAAATCTTAAAAGTCACGTAAAAGAT
AATCATGCGTCATTTTGACTCACGCGGTCGTTATAGTTCAAAATCAGTGACACTTACCGCATTGACAAGC
ACGCCTCACGGGAGCTCCAAGCGGCGACTGAGATGTCCTAAATGCACAGCGACGGATTCGCGCTATTTAG
AAAGAGAGAGCAATATTTCAAGAATGCATGCGTCAATTTTACGCAGACTATCTTTCTAGGGTTAATCTAG
CTGCATCAGGATCATATCGTCGGGTCTTTTTTCCGGCTCAGTCATCGCCCAAGCTGGCGCTATCTGGGCA
TCGGGGAGGAAGAAGCCCGTGCCTTTTCCCGCGAGGTTGAAGCGGCATGGAAAGAGTTTGCCGAGGATGA
CTGCTGCTGCATTGACGTTGAGCGAAAACGCACGTTTACCATGATGATTCGGGAAGGTGTGGCCATGCAC
GCCTTTAACGGTGAACTGTTCGTTCAGGCCACCTGGGATACCAGTTCGTCGCGGCTTTTCCGGACACAGT
TCCGGATGGTCAGCCCGAAGCGCATCAGCAACCCGAACAATACCGGCGACAGCCGGAACTGCCGTGCCGG
TGTGCAGATTAATGACAGCGGTGCGGCGCTGGGATATTACGTCAGCGAGGACGGGTATCCTGGCTGGATG
CCGCAGAAATGGACATGGATACCCCGTGAGTTACCCGGCGGGCGCGCTTGGCGTAATCATGGTCATAGCT
GTTTCCTGTGTGAAATTGTTATCCGCTCACAATTCCACACAACATACGAGCCGGAAGCATAAAGTGTAAA
GCCTGGGGTGCCTAATGAGTGAGCTAACTCACATTAATTGCGTTGCGCTCACTGCCCGCTTTCCAGTCGG
GAAACCTGTCGTGCCAGCTGCATTAATGAATCGGCCAACGCGCGGGGAGAGGCGGTTTGCGTATTGGGCG
CTCTTCCGCTTCCTCGCTCACTGACTCGCTGCGCTCGGTCGTTCGGCTGCGGCGAGCGGTATCAGCTCAC
TCAAAGGCGGTAATACGGTTATCCACAGAATCAGGGGATAACGCAGGAAAGAACATGTGAGCAAAAGGCC
AGCAAAAGGCCAGGAACCGTAAAAAGGCCGCGTTGCTGGCGTTTTTCCATAGGCTCCGCCCCCCTGACGA
GCATCACAAAAATCGACGCTCAAGTCAGAGGTGGCGAAACCCGACAGGACTATAAAGATACCAGGCGTTT
CCCCCTGGAAGCTCCCTCGTGCGCTCTCCTGTTCCGACCCTGCCGCTTACCGGATACCTGTCCGCCTTTC
TCCCTTCGGGAAGCGTGGCGCTTTCTCATAGCTCACGCTGTAGGTATCTCAGTTCGGTGTAGGTCGTTCG
CTCCAAGCTGGGCTGTGTGCACGAACCCCCCGTTCAGCCCGACCGCTGCGCCTTATCCGGTAACTATCGT
CTTGAGTCCAACCCGGTAAGACACGACTTATCGCCACTGGCAGCAGCCACTGGTAACAGGATTAGCAGAG
CGAGGTATGTAGGCGGTGCTACAGAGTTCTTGAAGTGGTGGCCTAACTACGGCTACACTAGAAGAACAGT
ATTTGGTATCTGCGCTCTGCTGAAGCCAGTTACCTTCGGAAAAAGAGTTGGTAGCTCTTGATCCGGCAAA
CAAACCACCGCTGGTAGCGGTGGTTTTTTTGTTTGCAAGCAGCAGATTACGCGCAGAAAAAAAGGATCTC
AAGAAGATCCTTTGATCTTTTCTACGGGGTCTGACGCTCAGTGGAACGAAAACTCACGTTAAGGGATTTT
GGTCATGAGATTATCAAAAAGGATCTTCACCTAGATCCTTTTAAATTAAAAATGAAGTTTTAAATCAATC
TAAAGTATATATGAGTAAACTTGGTCTGACAGTTACCAATGCTTAATCAGTGAGGCACCTATCTCAGCGA
TCTGTCTATTTCGTTCATCCATAGTTGCCTGACTCCCCGTCGTGTAGATAACTACGATACGGGAGGGCTT
ACCATCTGGCCCCAGTGCTGCAATGATACCGCGAGACCCACGCTCACCGGCTCCAGATTTATCAGCAATA
AACCAGCCAGCCGGAAGGGCCGAGCGCAGAAGTGGTCCTGCAACTTTATCCGCCTCCATCCAGTCTATTA
ATTGTTGCCGGGAAGCTAGAGTAAGTAGTTCGCCAGTTAATAGTTTGCGCAACGTTGTTGCCATTGCTAC
AGGCATCGTGGTGTCACGCTCGTCGTTTGGTATGGCTTCATTCAGCTCCGGTTCCCAACGATCAAGGCGA
GTTACATGATCCCCCATGTTGTGCAAAAAAGCGGTTAGCTCCTTCGGTCCTCCGATCGTTGTCAGAAGTA
AGTTGGCCGCAGTGTTATCACTCATGGTTATGGCAGCACTGCATAATTCTCTTACTGTCATGCCATCCGT
AAGATGCTTTTCTGTGACTGGTGAGTACTCAACCAAGTCATTCTGAGAATAGTGTATGCGGCGACCGAGT
TGCTCTTGCCCGGCGTCAATACGGGATAATACCGCGCCACATAGCAGAACTTTAAAAGTGCTCATCATTG
GAAAACGTTCTTCGGGGCGAAAACTCTCAAGGATCTTACCGCTGTTGAGATCCAGTTCGATGTAACCCAC
TCGTGCACCCAACTGATCTTCAGCATCTTTTACTTTCACCAGCGTTTCTGGGTGAGCAAAAACAGGAAGG
CAAAATGCCGCAAAAAAGGGAATAAGGGCGACACGGAAATGTTGAATACTCAT
